>Addgene plasmid #13057 | Rv2002 M3/pET-28b(+)N-tag | depositor full sequence | sequence record 7435 | Author sequence
ATCCGGATATAGTTCCTCCTTTCAGCAAAAAACCCCTCAAGACCCGTTTAGAGGCCCCAAGGGGTTATGC
TAGTTATTGCTCAGCGGTGGCAGCAGCCAACTCAGCTTCCTTTCGGGCTTTGTTAGCAGCCGGATCTCAG
TGGTGGTGGTGGTGGTGCTCGAGTGCGGCCGCAAGCTTGTCGACGGAGCTCGAATTCGGATCCCGTCACC
CATTCCGGCTGCGAGGACACCTCGACGGCACCGAAGTCGTTGTGTGCCAGGCCAGCTACGGTCCCGCCGT
CGACCACAAATTCCGCGCCGGTAGAATAGCTCGACTCATCGCTGGCCAGGTAGACGACGAGGTTGGACAC
TTCCACGGGTTCGGCCGCGCGGCCCAGCGCGGTCTGGAAGATGTCTTCGGGGACCCAGTCAGTCATCGGC
GTCTTGACCAACCCAGGGTGAATCGAGTTGACTCGAATTCCGCTGGGCCCCAACTCGAGAGCGGTGGACT
TGGTCAGCCCCCGCACGGCGAACTTGGTGGCGGTATAGCCATGACAAGCAACCGTGCCGGCCAGCCCCTC
GATCGACGAAATGTTGATGATGGAGCCGCGACCAGCCTCTTTCATTGGCTTGACGACAGCGCGGATGCCC
AGGAAGACTCCGGTCAGGTTGACATCGAGGATGCGCTGCCATTCGGTGAGGGCGTAGTCCTCGATCGTCC
CGATGTTGAGAATGCCGGCGTTGTTGACCAGCACGTGCAGGCCACCGAATGCGGTGACCGCGGTGTCCAC
CGCAGCCTTCCATTGCGCGGGTTGGGTAACGTCGAGATGGACGTAGCGGGCCGCATCGGCCAGTTCGGCG
GCCATCGCCTTGCCCTCCTCGTCGAGGATGTCGCCGAACACAACCTTTGCGCCTTCGGCCACCATCGCCC
GCACATGGGATGCACCCATACCGCGCGCCCCGCCGCTGACAAGTGCGACCTTTCCTGTCAACCGTCCAGA
CATATGGCTGCCGCGCGGCACCAGGCCGCTGCTGTGATGATGATGATGATGGCTGCTGCCCATGGTATAT
CTCCTTCTTAAAGTTAAACAAAATTATTTCTAGAGGGGAATTGTTATCCGCTCACAATTCCCCTATAGTG
AGTCGTATTAATTTCGCGGGATCGAGATCTCGATCCTCTACGCCGGACGCATCGTGGCCGGCATCACCGG
CGCCACAGGTGCGGTTGCTGGCGCCTATATCGCCGACATCACCGATGGGGAAGATCGGGCTCGCCACTTC
GGGCTCATGAGCGCTTGTTTCGGCGTGGGTATGGTGGCAGGCCCCGTGGCCGGGGGACTGTTGGGCGCCA
TCTCCTTGCATGCACCATTCCTTGCGGCGGCGGTGCTCAACGGCCTCAACCTACTACTGGGCTGCTTCCT
AATGCAGGAGTCGCATAAGGGAGAGCGTCGAGATCCCGGACACCATCGAATGGCGCAAAACCTTTCGCGG
TATGGCATGATAGCGCCCGGAAGAGAGTCAATTCAGGGTGGTGAATGTGAAACCAGTAACGTTATACGAT
GTCGCAGAGTATGCCGGTGTCTCTTATCAGACCGTTTCCCGCGTGGTGAACCAGGCCAGCCACGTTTCTG
CGAAAACGCGGGAAAAAGTGGAAGCGGCGATGGCGGAGCTGAATTACATTCCCAACCGCGTGGCACAACA
ACTGGCGGGCAAACAGTCGTTGCTGATTGGCGTTGCCACCTCCAGTCTGGCCCTGCACGCGCCGTCGCAA
ATTGTCGCGGCGATTAAATCTCGCGCCGATCAACTGGGTGCCAGCGTGGTGGTGTCGATGGTAGAACGAA
GCGGCGTCGAAGCCTGTAAAGCGGCGGTGCACAATCTTCTCGCGCAACGCGTCAGTGGGCTGATCATTAA
CTATCCGCTGGATGACCAGGATGCCATTGCTGTGGAAGCTGCCTGCACTAATGTTCCGGCGTTATTTCTT
GATGTCTCTGACCAGACACCCATCAACAGTATTATTTTCTCCCATGAAGACGGTACGCGACTGGGCGTGG
AGCATCTGGTCGCATTGGGTCACCAGCAAATCGCGCTGTTAGCGGGCCCATTAAGTTCTGTCTCGGCGCG
TCTGCGTCTGGCTGGCTGGCATAAATATCTCACTCGCAATCAAATTCAGCCGATAGCGGAACGGGAAGGC
GACTGGAGTGCCATGTCCGGTTTTCAACAAACCATGCAAATGCTGAATGAGGGCATCGTTCCCACTGCGA
TGCTGGTTGCCAACGATCAGATGGCGCTGGGCGCAATGCGCGCCATTACCGAGTCCGGGCTGCGCGTTGG
TGCGGATATCTCGGTAGTGGGATACGACGATACCGAAGACAGCTCATGTTATATCCCGCCGTTAACCACC
ATCAAACAGGATTTTCGCCTGCTGGGGCAAACCAGCGTGGACCGCTTGCTGCAACTCTCTCAGGGCCAGG
CGGTGAAGGGCAATCAGCTGTTGCCCGTCTCACTGGTGAAAAGAAAAACCACCCTGGCGCCCAATACGCA
AACCGCCTCTCCCCGCGCGTTGGCCGATTCATTAATGCAGCTGGCACGACAGGTTTCCCGACTGGAAAGC
GGGCAGTGAGCGCAACGCAATTAATGTAAGTTAGCTCACTCATTAGGCACCGGGATCTCGACCGATGCCC
TTGAGAGCCTTCAACCCAGTCAGCTCCTTCCGGTGGGCGCGGGGCATGACTATCGTCGCCGCACTTATGA
CTGTCTTCTTTATCATGCAACTCGTAGGACAGGTGCCGGCAGCGCTCTGGGTCATTTTCGGCGAGGACCG
CTTTCGCTGGAGCGCGACGATGATCGGCCTGTCGCTTGCGGTATTCGGAATCTTGCACGCCCTCGCTCAA
GCCTTCGTCACTGGTCCCGCCACCAAACGTTTCGGCGAGAAGCAGGCCATTATCGCCGGCATGGCGGCCC
CACGGGTGCGCATGATCGTGCTCCTGTCGTTGAGGACCCGGCTAGGCTGGCGGGGTTGCCTTACTGGTTA
GCAGAATGAATCACCGATACGCGAGCGAACGTGAAGCGACTGCTGCTGCAAAACGTCTGCGACCTGAGCA
ACAACATGAATGGTCTTCGGTTTCCGTGTTTCGTAAAGTCTGGAAACGCGGAAGTCAGCGCCCTGCACCA
TTATGTTCCGGATCTGCATCGCAGGATGCTGCTGGCTACCCTGTGGAACACCTACATCTGTATTAACGAA
GCGCTGGCATTGACCCTGAGTGATTTTTCTCTGGTCCCGCCGCATCCATACCGCCAGTTGTTTACCCTCA
CAACGTTCCAGTAACCGGGCATGTTCATCATCAGTAACCCGTATCGTGAGCATCCTCTCTCGTTTCATCG
GTATCATTACCCCCATGAACAGAAATCCCCCTTACACGGAGGCATCAGTGACCAAACAGGAAAAAACCGC
CCTTAACATGGCCCGCTTTATCAGAAGCCAGACATTAACGCTTCTGGAGAAACTCAACGAGCTGGACGCG
GATGAACAGGCAGACATCTGTGAATCGCTTCACGACCACGCTGATGAGCTTTACCGCAGCTGCCTCGCGC
GTTTCGGTGATGACGGTGAAAACCTCTGACACATGCAGCTCCCGGAGACGGTCACAGCTTGTCTGTAAGC
GGATGCCGGGAGCAGACAAGCCCGTCAGGGCGCGTCAGCGGGTGTTGGCGGGTGTCGGGGCGCAGCCATG
ACCCAGTCACGTAGCGATAGCGGAGTGTATACTGGCTTAACTATGCGGCATCAGAGCAGATTGTACTGAG
AGTGCACCATATATGCGGTGTGAAATACCGCACAGATGCGTAAGGAGAAAATACCGCATCAGGCGCTCTT
CCGCTTCCTCGCTCACTGACTCGCTGCGCTCGGTCGTTCGGCTGCGGCGAGCGGTATCAGCTCACTCAAA
GGCGGTAATACGGTTATCCACAGAATCAGGGGATAACGCAGGAAAGAACATGTGAGCAAAAGGCCAGCAA
AAGGCCAGGAACCGTAAAAAGGCCGCGTTGCTGGCGTTTTTCCATAGGCTCCGCCCCCCTGACGAGCATC
ACAAAAATCGACGCTCAAGTCAGAGGTGGCGAAACCCGACAGGACTATAAAGATACCAGGCGTTTCCCCC
TGGAAGCTCCCTCGTGCGCTCTCCTGTTCCGACCCTGCCGCTTACCGGATACCTGTCCGCCTTTCTCCCT
TCGGGAAGCGTGGCGCTTTCTCATAGCTCACGCTGTAGGTATCTCAGTTCGGTGTAGGTCGTTCGCTCCA
AGCTGGGCTGTGTGCACGAACCCCCCGTTCAGCCCGACCGCTGCGCCTTATCCGGTAACTATCGTCTTGA
GTCCAACCCGGTAAGACACGACTTATCGCCACTGGCAGCAGCCACTGGTAACAGGATTAGCAGAGCGAGG
TATGTAGGCGGTGCTACAGAGTTCTTGAAGTGGTGGCCTAACTACGGCTACACTAGAAGGACAGTATTTG
GTATCTGCGCTCTGCTGAAGCCAGTTACCTTCGGAAAAAGAGTTGGTAGCTCTTGATCCGGCAAACAAAC
CACCGCTGGTAGCGGTGGTTTTTTTGTTTGCAAGCAGCAGATTACGCGCAGAAAAAAAGGATCTCAAGAA
GATCCTTTGATCTTTTCTACGGGGTCTGACGCTCAGTGGAACGAAAACTCACGTTAAGGGATTTTGGTCA
TGAACAATAAAACTGTCTGCTTACATAAACAGTAATACAAGGGGTGTTATGAGCCATATTCAACGGGAAA
CGTCTTGCTCTAGGCCGCGATTAAATTCCAACATGGATGCTGATTTATATGGGTATAAATGGGCTCGCGA
TAATGTCGGGCAATCAGGTGCGACAATCTATCGATTGTATGGGAAGCCCGATGCGCCAGAGTTGTTTCTG
AAACATGGCAAAGGTAGCGTTGCCAATGATGTTACAGATGAGATGGTCAGACTAAACTGGCTGACGGAAT
TTATGCCTCTTCCGACCATCAAGCATTTTATCCGTACTCCTGATGATGCATGGTTACTCACCACTGCGAT
CCCCGGGAAAACAGCATTCCAGGTATTAGAAGAATATCCTGATTCAGGTGAAAATATTGTTGATGCGCTG
GCAGTGTTCCTGCGCCGGTTGCATTCGATTCCTGTTTGTAATTGTCCTTTTAACAGCGATCGCGTATTTC
GTCTCGCTCAGGCGCAATCACGAATGAATAACGGTTTGGTTGATGCGAGTGATTTTGATGACGAGCGTAA
TGGCTGGCCTGTTGAACAAGTCTGGAAAGAAATGCATAAACTTTTGCCATTCTCACCGGATTCAGTCGTC
ACTCATGGTGATTTCTCACTTGATAACCTTATTTTTGACGAGGGGAAATTAATAGGTTGTATTGATGTTG
GACGAGTCGGAATCGCAGACCGATACCAGGATCTTGCCATCCTATGGAACTGCCTCGGTGAGTTTTCTCC
TTCATTACAGAAACGGCTTTTTCAAAAATATGGTATTGATAATCCTGATATGAATAAATTGCAGTTTCAT
TTGATGCTCGATGAGTTTTTCTAAGAATTAATTCATGAGCGGATACATATTTGAATGTATTTAGAAAAAT
AAACAAATAGGGGTTCCGCGCACATTTCCCCGAAAAGTGCCACCTGAAATTGTAAACGTTAATATTTTGT
TAAAATTCGCGTTAAATTTTTGTTAAATCAGCTCATTTTTTAACCAATAGGCCGAAATCGGCAAAATCCC
TTATAAATCAAAAGAATAGACCGAGATAGGGT
[37 nt withheld, positions 5773-5809]
AAAGAACGTGGACTCCAACGTCAAAGG
[49 nt withheld, positions 5837-5885]
T
[91 nt withheld, positions 5887-5977]
G
[124 nt withheld, positions 5979-6102]
CCCATTCGCCA
Features (pLannotate 1.2.2; 21 found; start..end, strand, type, name):
     26..73      -  terminator     T7 terminator: transcription terminator for bacteriophage T7 RNA polymerase
     81..130     -  CDS            SET1 (fragment): solubility-enhancement tag derived from T7 phage gene 10B
    140..157     -  CDS            9xHis (fragment): 9xHis affinity tag
    204..983     -  CDS            fabG3: HSD_MYCTU - Experimental evidence at protein level: Swiss-Prot protein existence level 1. Probably involved in steroid metabolism. Catalyzes the oxidation of androsterone (3alpha-hydroxy-5alpha-androstan-17-one) and 20beta-hydroxyprogesterone (4-pregnen-20beta-ol-3-one), and the reduction of progesterone (4-pregnen-3,20-dione). Shows a preference for NADH. Has no detectable activity for oxidation of L-3- hydroxybutyric acid and only an insignificant activity for reduction of acetoacetyl-CoA. From Mycobacterium tuberculosis (strain ATCC 25618 / H37Rv).
    987..1004    -  CDS            thrombin site: thrombin recognition and cleavage site
   1015..1031    -  CDS            capTEV™ (fragment): composite tag for in vivo biotinylation, TEV protease cleavage, and 6xHis tagging
   1050..1072    -  RBS            RBS: efficient ribosome binding site from bacteriophage T7 gene 10 (Olins and Rangwala, 1989)
   1087..1111    -  protein_bind   lac operator: The lac repressor binds to the lac operator to inhibit transcription in E. coli. This inhibition can be relieved by adding lactose or isopropyl-β-D-thiogalactopyranoside (IPTG). lac repressor encoded by lacI
   1112..1130    -  promoter       T7 promoter: promoter for bacteriophage T7 RNA polymerase
   1152..1431    +  CDS            TcR (fragment): tetracycline efflux protein; tet; confers resistance to tetracycline
   1439..1516    +  promoter       lacI promoter: lacI
   1517..2599    +  CDS            lacI: lac repressor; lacI; The lac repressor binds to the lac operator to inhibit transcription in E. coli. This inhibition can be relieved by adding lactose or isopropyl-β-D-thiogalactopyranoside (IPTG).
   2612..2633    +  protein_bind   CAP binding site: CAP binding activates transcription in the presence of cAMP. E. coli catabolite activator protein
   2648..2939    +  CDS            TcR (fragment): tetracycline efflux protein; tet; confers resistance to tetracycline
   3011..3391    -  CDS            YPB1_ECOLX: Protein predicted: Swiss-Prot protein existence level 4. From Escherichia coli.
   3408..3599    +  CDS            rop: Rop protein, which maintains plasmids at low copy number; rop
   3701..3843    +  misc_feature   bom: basis of mobility region from pBR322
   4029..4617    -  rep_origin     ori: high-copy-number ColE1/pMB1/pBR322/pUC origin of replication
   4739..5554    +  CDS            KanR: aminoglycoside phosphotransferase; aph(3')-Ia; confers resistance to kanamycin in bacteria or G418 (Geneticin®) in eukaryotes
   5563..5620    -  promoter       AmpR promoter (fragment): bla
   5647..6102    -  rep_origin     f1 ori (sequence partly withheld): f1 bacteriophage origin of replication; arrow indicates direction of (+) strand synthesis
