[The description below was written by a language model from this plasmid's Addgene catalogue record and pLannotate feature annotations shown in this document.]
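Description:
Rv2002 M3/pET-28b(+)N-tag is a bacterial expression plasmid built on the pET-28b(+) backbone for producing a Mycobacterium tuberculosis protein in E. coli. The insert, about 783 bp and cloned between the NdeI and BamHI sites (both retained), encodes Rv2002, annotated as fabG3, a 3-alpha-(or 20-beta)-hydroxysteroid dehydrogenase thought to act in steroid metabolism with a preference for NADH. "M3" designates a variant form of the gene. The associated publication describes a directed-evolution approach within a structural genomics project, but the record does not list the specific changes that distinguish M3 from the wild-type sequence.

Expression is driven by a T7 promoter with an adjacent lac operator and the T7 gene 10 ribosome binding site, and ends at the T7 terminator. The plasmid-borne lacI gene supplies repressor, so transcription stays off until induced with IPTG in a host that provides T7 RNA polymerase. The coding sequence is fused at its N terminus to the vector's His tag followed by a thrombin cleavage site, allowing metal-affinity purification and later removal of the tag. A downstream His-tag fragment from the vector is also annotated, but the record lists only the N-terminal tag as part of the fusion.

The plasmid replicates from a pBR322-type origin accompanied by rop and the bom region, consistent with its catalogued low copy number. It is selected with kanamycin through the aph(3')-Ia gene, and an f1 origin is also present. Small tetracycline-resistance and AmpR promoter fragments in the table are backbone remnants rather than functional markers. The construct is suited to overexpression and purification of the Rv2002 variant for structural and biochemical study.
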