Addgene plasmid #13057: Rv2002 M3/pET-28b(+)N-tag
Depositing lab: SeWon Suh. Depositing organization: Seoul National University. Publication: Directed evolution approach to a structural genomics project: Rv2002 from Mycobacterium tuberculosis. Yang JK, Park MS, Waldo GS, Suh SW. Proc Natl Acad Sci U S A. 2003 Jan 21. 100(2):455-60. 10.1073/pnas.0137017100 PubMed 12524453.
Backbone
  Vector backbone: pET-28b(+)
  Backbone manufacturer: Merck
  Backbone size w/o insert (bp): 5369
  Vector type: Bacterial Expression
Growth in bacteria
  Bacterial resistance: Kanamycin, 50 μg/mL
  Growth temperature: 37°C
  Growth strain: DH5alpha
  Copy number: Low Copy
Gene/Insert
  Gene/Insert name: 3-alpha-(or 20-beta)-hydroxysteroid dehydrogenase (alt name: Rv2002 M3)
  Species: Mycobacterium tuberculosis
  Insert size (bp): 783
  GenBank ID: BX842578
  Tag / fusion protein: His (N terminal on insert)
  Cloning method: Restriction Enzyme; 5′ cloning site NdeI (not destroyed); 3′ cloning site BamHI (not destroyed)
  Sequencing primers: 5′ T7; 3′ T7
Terms and licenses: Academic/Nonprofit Terms; Industry Terms: Not Available to Industry
How to cite: Rv2002 M3/pET-28b(+)N-tag was a gift from SeWon Suh (Addgene plasmid # 13057 ; http://n2t.net/addgene:13057 ; RRID:Addgene_13057)
