>Addgene plasmid #13057 | Rv2002 M3/pET-28b(+)N-tag | addgene partial sequence | sequence record 19472 | T7 5'-TAATACGACTCACTATAGGG-3'
GATATACATATGTCTGGACCGTTGACAGGAAAGGTCGCACTTGTCAGCGGCGGGGCGCGCGGTATGGGTG
CATCCCATGTGCGGGCGATGGTGGCCGAAGGCGCAAAGGTTGTGTTCGGCGACATCCTCGACGAGGAGGG
CAAGGCGATGGCCGCCGAACTGGCCGATGCGGCCCGCTACGTCCATCTCGACGTTACCCAACCCGCGCAA
TGGAAGGCTGCGGTGGACACCGCGGTCACCGCATTCGGTGGCCTGCACGTGCTGGTCAACAACGCCGGCA
TTCTCAACATCGGGACGATCGAGGACTACGCCCTCACCGAATGGCAGCGCATCCTCGATGTCAACCTGAC
CGGAGTCTTCCTGGGCATCCGCGCTGTCGTCAAGCCAATGAAAGAGGCTGGTCGCGGCTCCATCATCAAC
ATTTC
